Addgene plasmid #173561: pICSL86977OD:PITG_22804
Purpose: This is a binary plasmid that can be transferred into Agrobacterium and used to transiently express the protein encoded by the insert in plants by agro-infiltration.
Depositing lab: Sophien Kamoun. Depositing organization: Sainsbury Laboratory, Norwich. Publication: Plant pathogens convergently evolved to counteract redundant nodes of an NLR immune receptor network. Derevnina L, Contreras MP, Adachi H, Upson J, Vergara Cruces A, Xie R, Sklenar J, Menke FLH, Mugford ST, MacLean D, Ma W, Hogenhout SA, Goverse A, Maqbool A, Wu CH, Kamoun S. PLoS Biol. 2021 Aug 23;19(8):e3001136. doi: 10.1371/journal.pbio.3001136. PubMed 34424903.
Backbone
  Vector backbone: pICSL86977OD
  Backbone manufacturer: Youles SynBio plasmids
  Backbone size w/o insert (bp): 8682
  Vector type: Plant Expression
  Selectable markers: Basta
Growth in bacteria
  Bacterial resistance: Kanamycin, 50 μg/mL
  Growth temperature: 37°C
  Growth strain: DH5alpha
  Copy number: High Copy
Gene/Insert
  Gene/Insert name: PITG_22804_T30-4
  Species: Phytophthora infestans
  Promoter: 35S
  Cloning method: Restriction Enzyme; 5′ cloning site unknown (unknown if destroyed); 3′ cloning site unknown (unknown if destroyed)
Terms and licenses: Academic/Nonprofit Terms; Industry Terms: Not Available to Industry
How to cite: pICSL86977OD:PITG_22804 was a gift from Sophien Kamoun (Addgene plasmid # 173561 ; http://n2t.net/addgene:173561 ; RRID:Addgene_173561)
