[The description below was written by a language model from this plasmid's Addgene catalogue record and pLannotate feature annotations shown in this document.]
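Description:
pICSL86977OD:PITG_22804 is a binary plant expression plasmid built on the pICSL86977OD backbone, designed to be moved into Agrobacterium and used for transient expression of its insert in plant tissue by agro-infiltration. It replicates at high copy in E. coli from a ColE1/pUC-type origin. The pVS1 module (oriV, RepA replication protein and StaA stability protein) supports replication and stable maintenance in Agrobacterium. Bacterial selection is by kanamycin, through an aminoglycoside phosphotransferase gene that the annotation places downstream of a bla (AmpR) promoter.

The T-DNA is bounded by nopaline-type left and right border repeats and carries two cassettes. Next to the left border, a NOS promoter drives the bar gene, which encodes phosphinothricin acetyltransferase, followed by a NOS terminator. This gives Basta (glufosinate) resistance as a plant selectable marker. Toward the right border, a CaMV 35S promoter followed by the TMV Ω translational enhancer leader is paired with the octopine synthase terminator. The annotated CaMV inclusion-body protein fragment upstream of the promoter probably reflects flanking viral sequence in a long 35S promoter fragment rather than an expressed gene.

The catalogued insert, PITG_22804 from Phytophthora infestans strain T30-4, is not annotated in the feature table. The only place it could sit is the unannotated gap of roughly 270 bp between the Ω leader and the OCS terminator. No epitope tags are recorded, and the cloning sites are listed as unknown. The sequenced record is also slightly shorter than the stated size of the empty backbone, which would fit the insert having replaced a larger placeholder, though the record does not say so. The associated work concerns pathogen proteins that counteract a plant NLR immune receptor network, which fits with using this plasmid to express the Phytophthora protein in leaves.
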