Features (pLannotate 1.2.2; 16 found; start..end, strand, type, name):
    247..876     -  CDS            pVS1 StaA: stability protein from the Pseudomonas plasmid pVS1 (Heeb et al., 2000)
   1185..1209    -  misc_feature   RB T-DNA repeat: right border repeat from nopaline C58 T-DNA
   1276..1983    -  terminator     OCS terminator: octopine synthase terminator
   2254..2307    -  misc_feature   TMV Ω: translational enhancer from the tobacco mosaic virus 5'-leader sequence (Gallie et al., 1988)
   2336..2681    -  promoter       CaMV 35S promoter: strong constitutive promoter from cauliflower mosaic virus
   2338..2384    -  promoter       minimal CaMV 35S promoter: minimal 35S promoter from cauliflower mosaic virus
   2865..3671    -  CDS            IBMP_CAMVB (fragment): Experimental evidence at protein level: Swiss-Prot protein existence level 1. Enhances the ribosomal termination-reinitiation event leading to the translation of major open reading frames on the polycistronic viral RNAs. From Cauliflower mosaic virus (strain Bari 1) (CaMV).
   3714..3966    -  terminator     NOS terminator: nopaline synthase terminator and poly(A) signal
   3997..4545    -  CDS            bar: PAT_STRHY - Experimental evidence at protein level: Swiss-Prot protein existence level 1. Inactivates phosphinothricin (PPT) by transfer of an acetyl group from acetyl CoA. Can also acetylate demethylphosphinothricin but not PTT or glutamate. This enzyme is an effector of phosphinothricin tripeptide (PTT or bialaphos) resistance. From Streptomyces hygroscopicus. Introduced by genetic manipulation and expressed in glufosinate-tolerant maize by Dekalb Genetics.
   4566..4748    -  promoter       NOS promoter: nopaline synthase promoter NOS promoter
   4943..4967    -  misc_feature   LB T-DNA repeat: left border repeat from nopaline C58 T-DNA
   5103..5691    -  rep_origin     ori: high-copy-number ColE1/pMB1/pBR322/pUC origin of replication
   5862..6656    -  CDS            KanR: aminoglycoside phosphotransferase; aphA-3; confers resistance to kanamycin
   6657..6761    -  promoter       AmpR promoter: bla
   6823..7017    -  rep_origin     pVS1 oriV: origin of replication for the Pseudomonas plasmid pVS1 (Heeb et al., 2000)
   7083..8156    -  CDS            pVS1 RepA: replication protein from the Pseudomonas plasmid pVS1 (Heeb et al., 2000)
>Addgene plasmid #173561 | pICSL86977OD:PITG_22804 | addgene full sequence | sequence record 342795 | Addgene NGS Result
ATTTGCTCATTTACTCTGGTAGCTGCGCGATGTATTCAGATAGCAGCTCGGTAATGGTCTTGCCTTGGCG
TACCGCGTACATCTTCAGCTTGGTGTGATCCTCCGCCGGCAACTGAAAGTTGACCCGCTTCATGGCTGGC
GTGTCTGCCAGGCTGGCCAACGTTGCAGCCTTGCTGCTGCGTGCGCTCGGACGGCCGGCACTTAGCGTGT
TTGTGCTTTTGCTCATTTTCTCTTTACCTCATTAACTCAAATGAGTTTTGATTTAATTTCAGCGGCCAGC
GCCTGGACCTCGCGGGCAGCGTCGCCCTCGGGTTCTGATTCAAGAACGGTTGTGCCGGCGGCGGCAGTGC
CTGGGTAGCTCACGCGCTGCGTGATACGGGACTCAAGAATGGGCAGCTCGTACCCGGCCAGCGCCTCGGC
AACCTCACCGCCGATGCGCGTGCCTTTGATCGCCCGCGACACGACAAAGGCCGCTTGTAGCCTTCCATCC
GTGACCTCAATGCGCTGCTTAACCAGCTCCACCAGGTCGGCGGTGGCCCATATGTCGTAAGGGCTTGGCT
GCACCGGAATCAGCACGAAGTCGGCTGCCTTGATCGCGGACACAGCCAAGTCCGCCGCCTGGGGCGCTCC
GTCGATCACTACGAAGTCGCGCCGGCCGATGGCCTTCACGTCGCGGTCAATCGTCGGGCGGTCGATGCCG
ACAACGGTTAGCGGTTGATCTTCCCGCACGGCCGCCCAATCGCGGGCACTGCCCTGGGGATCGGAATCGA
CTAACAGAACATCGGCCCCGGCGAGTTGCAGGGCGCGGGCTAGATGGGTTGCGATGGTCGTCTTGCCTGA
CCCGCCTTTCTGGTTAAGTACAGCGATAACCTTCATGCGTTCCCCTTGCGTATTTGTTTATTTACTCATC
GCATCATATACGCAGCGACCGCATGACGCAAGCTGTTTTACTCAAATACACATCACCTTTTTAGACGGCG
GCGCTCGGTTTCTTCAGCGGCCAAGCTGGCCGGCCAGGCCGCCAGCTTGGCATCAGACAAACCGGCCAGG
ATTTCATGCAGCCGCACGGCTGACTCCCGAGGGGAACCCTGTGGTTGGCATGCACATACAAATGGACGAA
CGGATAAACCTTTTCACGCCCTTTTAAATATCCGATTATTCTAATAAACGCTCTTTTCTCTTAGGTTTAC
CCGCCAATATATCCTGTCAAACACTGATAGTTTAAACGGATCACTTCGTGTCCCTCGGTCACATGTGCAT
CCTCTAGTAGCGGTCCTGCTGAGCCTCGACATGTTGTCGCAAAATTCGCCCTGGACCCGCCCAACGATTT
GTCGTCACTGTCAAGGTTTGACCTGCACTTCATTTGGGGCCCACATACACCAAAAAAATGCTGCATAATT
CTCGGGGCAGCAAGTCGGTTACCCGGCCGCCGTGCTGGACCGGGTTGAATGGTGCCCGTAACTTTCGGTA
GAGCGGACGGCCAATACTCAACTTCAAGGAATCTCACCCATGCGCGCCGGCGGGGAACCGGAGTTCCCTT
CAGTGAGCGTTATTAGTTCGCCGCTCGGTGTGTCGTAGATACTAGCCCCTGGGGCACTTTTGAAATTTGA
ATAAGATTTATGTAATCAGTCTTTTAGGTTTGACCGGTTCTGCCGCTTTTTTTAAAATTGGATTTGTAAT
AATAAAACGCAATTGTTTGTTATTGTGGCGCTCTATCATAGATGTCGCTATAAACCTATTCAGCACAATA
TATTGTTTTCATTTTAATATTGTACATATAAGTAGTAGGGTACAATCAGTAAATTGAACGGAGAATATTA
TTCATAAAAATACGATAGTAACGGGTGATATATTCATTAGAATGAACCGAAACCGGCGGTAAGGATCTGA
GCTACACATGCTCAGGTTTTTTACAACGTGCACAACAGAATTGAAAGCAAATATCATGCGATCATAGGCT
TCTCGCATATCTCATTAAAGCAGGACAAGCTCACACAGCAAGGTCAGCGTGGTTGTTCTTGATCAACCAA
GATTTGTAAAACTCAGCGAACCTCTTGAATCCAGAAGGAGTTCCCCACCTTCCAGAGTTCTGCATCCTCA
CAGCAGTGTCGTCAAGCACAGCTGAGTAAGTCTTTCTCTCCTTCACAAGGTCGTTGAACCTAGGCTCAAG
CTTAGACATCTCCCAGTTCCTGTACAACCTCTTCAACTTCTCAGTGATAGCAGAGAACCTCAAACCCACA
GACATTGTATCGATAATTGTAAATGTAATTGTAATGTTGTTTGTTGTTTGTTGTTGTTGGTAATTGTTGT
AAAAATGAGCTCTTATACTCGAGCGTGTCCTCTCCAAATGAAATGAACTTCCTTATATAGAGGAAGGGTC
TTGCGAAGGATAGTGGGATTGTGCGTCATCCCTTACGTCAGTGGAGATGTCACATCAATCCACTTGCTTT
GTAGACGTGGTTGGAACCTCTTCTTTTTCCACGATGCTCCTCGTGGGTGGGGGTCCATCTTTGGGACCAC
TGTCGGCAGAGAGATCTTGAATGATAGCCTTTCCTTTATCGCAATGATGGCATTTGTAGGAGCCACCTTC
CTTTTCTACTGTCCTTTCGATGAAGTGACAGATAGCTGGGCAATGGAATCCGAGGAGGTTTCCCGAAATT
ATCCTTTGTTGAAAAGTCTCAATAGCCCTTTGATCTTCTGAGACTGTATCTTTGACATTTTTGGAGTAGA
CCAGAGTGTCGTGCTCCACCATGTTGACGAAGATTTTCTTCTTGTCATTGAGTCGTAAAAGACTCTGTAT
GAACTGTTCGCCAGTCTTGACGGCGAGTTCTGTTAGATCCTCGATTTGAATCTTAGACTCCATGCATGGC
CTTAGATTCAGTAGGAACTACCTTTTTAGAGACTCCAATCTCTATTACTTGCCTTGGTTTATGAAGCAAG
CCTTGAATCGTCCATACTGGAATAGTACTTCTGATCTTGAGAAATATGTCTTTCTCTGTGTTCTTGATGC
AATTAGTCCTGAATCTTTTGACTGCATCTTTAACCTTCTTGGGAAGGTATTTGATCTCCTGGAGATTGTT
ACTCGGGTAGATCGTCTTGATGAGACTTGCTGCGTAGGCCTCTCTAACCATCTGTGGGTCAGCATTCTTT
CTGAAATTGAAGAGGCTAACCTTCTCATTATCAGTGGTGAACATAGTGTCGTCACCTTCACCTTCGAACT
TCCTTCCTAGATCGTAAAGATAGAGGAAATCGTCCATTGTAATCTCCGGGGCAAAGGAGATCTCTTTTGG
GGCTGGATCACTGCTGGGCCTTTTGGTTCCTAGCGTGAGCCAGTGGGCTTTTTGCTTTGGTGGGCTTGTT
AGGGCCTTAGCAAAGCTCTTGGGCTTGAGTTGAGCTTCTCCTTTGGGGATGAAGTTCAACCTGTCTGTTT
GCTGACTTGTTGTGTACGCGTCAGCTGCTGCTCTTGCCTCTGTAATAGTGGCAAATTTCTTGTGTGCAAC
TCCGGGAACGCCGTTTGTTGCCGCCTTTGTACAACCCCAGTCATCGTATATACCGGCATGTGGACCGTTA
TACACAACGTAGTAGTTGATATGAGGGTGTTGAATACCCGATTCTGCTCTGAGAGGAGCAACTGTGCTGT
TAAGCTCAGATTTTTGTGGGATTGGAATTCCTCCAAGCTTGAATTCTTGCAGCGCTCCAATTCAGCAAGC
GTCGATCTAGTAACATAGATGACACCGCGCGCGATAATTTATCCTAGTTTGCGCGCTATATTTTGTTTTC
TATCGCGTATTAAATGTATAATTGCGGGACTCTAATCATAAAAACCCATCTCATAAATAACGTCATGCAT
TACATGTTAATTATTACATGCTTAACGTAATTCAACAGAAATTATATGATAATCATCGCAAGACCGGCAA
CAGGATTCAATCTTAAGAAACTTTATTGCCAAATGTTTGAACGATCTGCTTGACTCTAGATCCAGAGTCC
CGCTCAAATCTCAGTCACAGGAAGAACAGGTCTAGGAGGAACAGGAAGAGAGAAATCAAGCTGCCAGAAT
CCCACATCATGCCAATTTCCATGTTTGAAACCAGCAGCTCTAAGCATTCCCCTAGGAGCATAACCAAGAG
CCTCATGCATCCTCACAGAAGGATCATTAGGAAGTCCAATCACAGCAACCACAGACTTGAAACCCTGAGC
CTCCAAAGACTTCAAAAGATGAGTGTAAAGAGTAGATCCAAGACCAGTTCTTTGATGCCTAGGAGACACG
TAAACAGTAGACTCAGCAGTCCAATCGTAAGCATTCCTAGCCTTCCAAGGACCAGCATAAGCAATACCAG
CCACTTCACCATCCACTTCAGCAACAAGCCAAGGATACCTCTCTCTAAGCCTCACAAGATCATCAGTCCA
CTCTTGTGGTTCTTGAGGCTCAGTCCTGAAATTCACAGTAGAAGTCTCAATGTAATGATTCACAATAGTG
CACACAGCAGGCATATCAGCCTCAGTAGCCCTTCTAATATCAGCAGGCCTTCTTTCAGGAGACATGCGAA
ACGATCCAGATCCGGTGCAGATTATTTGGATTGAGAGTGAATATGAGACTCTAATTGGATACCGAGGGGA
ATTTATGGAACGTCAGTGGAGCATTTTGACAAGAAATATTTGCTAGCTGATAGTGACCTTAGGCGACTTT
TGAACGCGCAATAATGGTTTCTGACGTATGTGCTTAGCTCATTAAACTCCAGAAACCCGCGGCTGAGTGG
CTCCTTCAACGTTGCGGTTCTGTCAGTTCCAAACGTAAAACGGCTTGTCCCGCGTCATCGGCGGGGGTCA
TAACGTGACTCCCTTAATTCTCCGCTCCGGATCCGAATTCGGCACAGAGTGTTCAACCCCAGTACATTAA
AAACGTCCGCAATGTGTTATTAAGTTGTCTAAGCGTCAATTTGTTTACACCACAATATATCCTGCCACCA
GCCAGCCAACAGCTCCCCGACCGGCAGCTCGGCACAAAATCACCACTCGATACAGGCAGCCCATCAACCA
TGACTACTGTCCGGTCCAACAGATCCGAGCAGGAACCGTAAAAAGGCCGCGTTGCTGGCGTTTTTCCATA
GGCTCCGCCCCCCTGACGAGCATCACAAAAATCGACGCTCAAGTCAGAGGTGGCGAAACCCGACAGGACT
ATAAAGATACCAGGCGTTTCCCCCTGGAAGCTCCCTCGTGCGCTCTCCTGTTCCGACCCTGCCGCTTACC
GGATACCTGTCCGCCTTTCTCCCTTCGGGAAGCGTGGCGCTTTCTCATAGCTCACGCTGTAGGTATCTCA
GTTCGGTGTAGGTCGTTCGCTCCAAGCTGGGCTGTGTGCACGAACCCCCCGTTCAGCCCGACCGCTGCGC
CTTATCCGGTAACTATCGTCTTGAGTCCAACCCGGTAAGACACGACTTATCGCCACTGGCAGCAGCCACT
GGTAACAGGATTAGCAGAGCGAGGTATGTAGGCGGTGCTACAGAGTTCTTGAAGTGGTGGCCTAACTACG
GCTACACTAGAAGAACAGTATTTGGTATCTGCGCTCTGCTGAAGCCAGTTACCTTCGGAAAAAGAGTTGG
TAGCTCTTGATCCGGCAAACAAACCACCGCTGGTAGCGGTGGTTTTTTTGTTTGCAAGCAGCAGATTACG
CGCAGAAAAAAAGGATCTCAAGAAGATCCTTTGATCTTTTCTACGGGGTCTGACGCTCAGTGGAACGAAA
ACTCACGTTAAGGGATTTTGGTCATGAGATTATCAAAAAGGATCTTCACCTAGATCCTTTTAAATTAAAA
ATGAAGTTTTAAATCAATCTAAAGTATATATGAGTAAACTTGGTCTGACAGCTAAAACAATTCATCCAGT
AAAATATAATATTTTATTTTCTCCCAATCAGGCTTGATCCCCAGTAAGTCAAAAAATAGCTCGACATACT
GTTCTTCCCCGATATCCTCCCTGAGCGACCGGACGCAGAAGGCAATGTCATACCACTTGTCCGCCCTGCC
GCTTCTCCCAAGATCAATAAAGCCACTTACTTTGCCATCTTTCACAAAGATGTTGCTGTCTCCCAGGTCG
CCGTGGGAAAAGACAAGTTCCTCTTCGGGCTTTTCCGTCTTTAAAAAATCATACAGCTCGCGCGGATCTT
TAAATGGAGTGTCCTCTTCCCAGTTTTCGCAATCCACATCGGCCAGATCGTTATTCAGTAAGTAATCCAA
TTCGGCTAAGCGGCTGTCTAAGCTATTCGTATAGGGACAATCCGATATGTCGATGGAGTGAAAGAGCCTG
ATGCACTCCGCATACAGCTCGATAATCTTTTCAGGGCTTTGTTCATCTTCATACTCTTCCGAGCAAAGGA
CGCCATCGGCCTCACTCATGAGCAGATTGCTCCAGCCATCATGCCGTTCAAAGTGCAGGACCTTTGGAAC
AGGCAGCTTTCCTTCCAGCCATAGCATCATGTCCTTTTCCCGTTCCACATCATAGGTGGTCCCTTTATAC
CGGCTGTCCGTCATTTTTAAATATAGGTTTTCATTTTCTCCCACCAGCTTATATACCTTAGCAGGAGACA
TTCCTTCCGTATCTTTTACGCAGCGGTATTTTTCGATCAGTTTTTTCAATTCCGGTGATATTCTCATTTT
AGCCATACTCTTCCTTTTTCAATATTATTGAAGCATTTATCAGGGTTATTGTCTCATGAGCGGATACATA
TTTGAATGTATTTAGAAAAATAAACAAATAGGGGTTCCGCGCACTCGGAGCCTTGATGTGGGCGCTTTTT
GCAGCTGTTCGGCTGTGCGCTGGCCAGACAGTTATGCACAGGCCAGGCGGGTTTTAAGAGTTTTAATAAG
TTTTAAAGAGTTTTAGGCGGAAAAATCGCCTTTTTTCTCTTTTATATCAGTCACTTACATGTGTGACCGG
TTCCCAATGTACGGCTTTGGGTTCCCAATGTACGGGTTCCGGTTCCCAATGTACGGCTTTGGGTTCCCAA
TGTACGTGCTATCCACAGGAAAGAAGCTTTTTCGACCTTTTTCCCCTGCTAGGGCAATTTGCCCTAGCAT
CTGCTCCGTACATTAGGAACCGGCGGATGCTTCGCCCTCGATCAGGTTGCGGTAGCGCATGACTAGGATC
GGGCCAGCCTGCCCCGCCTCCTCCTTCAAATCGTACTCCGGCAGGTCATTTGACCCGATCAGCTTGCGCA
CGGTGAAACAGAACTTCTTGAACTCTCCGGCGCTGCCACTGCGTTCGTAGATCGTCTTGAACAACCATCT
GGCTTCTGCCTTGCCTGCGGCGCGGCGTGCCAGGCGGTAGAGAAAACGGCCGATGCCGGGATCGATCAAA
AAGTAATCGGGGTGAACCGTCAGCACGTCCGGGTTCTTGCCTTCTGTGATCTCGCGGTACATCCAATCAG
CTAGCTCGATCTCGATGTACTCCGGCCGCCCGGTTTCGCTCTTTACGATCTTGTAGCGGCTAATCAAGGC
TTCACCCTCGGATACCGTCACCAGGCGGCCGTTCTTGGCCTTCTTCGTACGCTGCATGGCAACGTGCGTG
GTGTTTAACCGAATGCAGGTTTCTACCAGGTCGTCTTTCTGCTTTCCGCCATCGGCTCGCCGGCAGAACT
TGAGTACGTCCGCAACGTGTGGACGGAACACGCGGCCGGGCTTGTCTCCCTTCCCTTCCCGGTATCGGTT
CATGGATTCGGTTAGATGGGAAACCGCCATCAGTACCAGGTCGTAATCCCACACACTGGCCATGCCGGCC
GGCCCTGCGGAAACCTCTACGTGCCCGTCTGGAAGCTCGTAGCGGATCACCTCGCCAGCTCGTCGGTCAC
GCTTCGACAGACGGAAAACGGCCACGTCCATGATGCTGCGACTATCGCGGGTGCCCACGTCATAGAGCAT
CGGAACGAAAAAATCTGGTTGCTCGTCGCCCTTGGGCGGCTTCCTAATCGACGACGCACCGGCTGCCGGC
GGTTGCCGGGATTCTTTGCGGATTCGATCAGCGGCCGCTTGCCACGATTCACCGGGGCGTGCTTCTGCCT
CGATGCGTTGCCGCTGGGCGGCCTGCGCGGCCTTCAACTTCTCCACCAGGTCATCACCCAGCGCCGCGCC
GATTTGTACCGGGCCGGATGGTTTGCGACCGCTCACGCCGATTCCTCGGGCTTGGGGGTTCCAGTGCCAT
TGCAGGGCCGGCAGACAACCCAGCCGCTTACGCCTGGCCAACCGCCCGTTCCTCCACACATGGGGCATTC
CACGGCGTCGGTGCCTGGTTGTTCTTGATTTTCCATGCCGCCTCCTTTAGCCGCTAAAATTCATCTACTC
ATTTATTC
